Addgene plasmid #223112: pCMV-T7-ABE8e-SpCas9(KWRQLC)-P2A-EGFP (RAS3467)
Purpose: pCMV and pT7 Human expression plasmid for ABE8e SpCas9 enzyme with KWRQLC amino acids at positions 1135,1136,1218,1219,1335,T1337 with C-term BPNLS-P2A-EGFP
Depositing lab: Benjamin Kleinstiver. Depositing organization: Massachusetts General Hospital. Publication: Custom CRISPR-Cas9 PAM variants via scalable engineering and machine learning. Silverstein RA, Kim N, Kroell AS, Walton RT, Delano J, Butcher RM, Pacesa M, Smith BK, Christie KA, Ha LL, Meis RJ, Clark AB, Spinner AD, Lazzarotto CR, Li Y, Matsubara A, Urbina EO, Dahl GA, Correia BE, Marks DS, Tsai SQ, Pinello L, De Ravin SS, Liu Q, Kleinstiver BP. Nature. 2025 Apr 22. doi: 10.1038/s41586-025-09021-y. PubMed 40262634.
Backbone
  Vector backbone: pCMV_ABEmax_P2A_GFP
  Backbone manufacturer: David Liu, Addgene plasmid #112101
  Vector type: Mammalian Expression, CRISPR
Growth in bacteria
  Bacterial resistance: Ampicillin, 100 μg/mL
  Growth temperature: 37°C
  Growth strain: DH5alpha
  Copy number: High Copy
Gene/Insert
  Gene/Insert name: human codon optimized TadA8e-SpCas9(KWRQLC)-P2A-EGFP (alt names: RAS3467; ABE8e-SpCas9(KWRQLC))
  Species: Synthetic
  Mutation: TadA8e mutations; nSpCas9(D10A/KWRQLC)=D1135K, S1136W, G1218R, E1219Q, R1335L, T1337C
  Promoter: CMV and T7
  Tag / fusion protein: BPNLS-TadA8e (N terminal on insert); BPNLS-P2A-EGFP (C terminal on insert)
  Cloning method: Gibson Cloning
  Sequencing primers: 5′ oBK6928-CCAAGTCTCCACCCCATTGACG; 3′ oBK219-GGGAGTGGCACCTTCCAGGGTC
Terms and licenses: Academic/Nonprofit Terms; Industry Terms: Not Available to Industry
How to cite: pCMV-T7-ABE8e-SpCas9(KWRQLC)-P2A-EGFP (RAS3467) was a gift from Benjamin Kleinstiver (Addgene plasmid # 223112 ; http://n2t.net/addgene:223112 ; RRID:Addgene_223112)
