[The description below was written by a language model from this plasmid's Addgene catalogue record and pLannotate feature annotations shown in this document.]
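Description:
pCMV-T7-ABE8e-SpCas9(KWRQLC)-P2A-EGFP (RAS3467) is a 9,033 nt mammalian expression plasmid encoding an adenine base editor built on an engineered PAM variant of Streptococcus pyogenes Cas9. It derives from the pCMV_ABEmax_P2A_GFP backbone and is propagated in E. coli through a high-copy ColE1/pUC-type origin with ampicillin selection (β-lactamase under its own promoter). Short remnants of lac regulatory elements, an SV40 promoter fragment and a pBR322 bom fragment are also annotated in the backbone. They appear to be vestigial.

The human codon-optimized synthetic open reading frame sits downstream of the CMV immediate-early enhancer and promoter, followed by a T7 promoter, so the same cassette can drive expression in human cells or serve as a template for T7 RNA polymerase transcription. It encodes an N-terminal bipartite NLS, the evolved TadA8e deaminase (annotated as E. coli tadA) and a Cas9 D10A nickase. The annotation tool labels the nickase as two adjoining Cas9 segments, but it is one continuous coding region. The nickase carries the substitutions D1135K, S1136W, G1218R, E1219Q, R1335L and T1337C, which give the KWRQLC name and lie at positions used to alter PAM recognition. The record does not state the resulting PAM preference. A C-terminal BPNLS is followed by a P2A self-cleaving peptide and EGFP, so the fluorescent reporter is produced as a separate protein that marks transfected, editor-expressing cells. A bGH polyadenylation signal terminates the transcript.

No guide RNA cassette is annotated, so a guide would have to be supplied separately. The plasmid comes from work on scalable engineering and machine-learning-guided design of custom Cas9 PAM variants, and it is suited to testing A-to-G base editing by this variant in human cells.
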