Features (pLannotate 1.2.2; 18 found; start..end, strand, type, name):
    167..546     +  enhancer       CMV enhancer: human cytomegalovirus immediate early enhancer
    547..750     +  promoter       CMV promoter: human cytomegalovirus (CMV) immediate early promoter
    792..810     +  promoter       T7 promoter: promoter for bacteriophage T7 RNA polymerase
    881..1372    +  CDS            tadA: TADA_ECOLI - Also known as yfhC. Experimental evidence at protein level: Swiss-Prot protein existence level 1. Catalyzes the deamination of adenosine to inosine at the wobble position 34 of tRNA(Arg2). Essential for cell viability. From Escherichia coli (strain K12).
   1475..3076    +  CDS            dCas9(N): N-terminal portion of catalytically inactive Streptococcus pyogenes dCas9 carrying the D10A mutation (Zetsche et al., 2015)
   3077..5571    +  CDS            Cas9(C) (fragment): C-terminal portion of Streptococcus pyogenes Cas9 (Zetsche et al., 2015)
   5705..6421    +  CDS            EGFP: EGFP is a basic (constitutively fluorescent) green fluorescent protein published in 1996, derived from Aequorea victoria. It is reported to be a rapidly-maturing weak dimer with moderate acid sensitivity.
   6509..6733    +  polyA_signal   bGH poly(A) signal: bovine growth hormone polyadenylation signal
   6737..6758    +  promoter       SV40 promoter (fragment): SV40 enhancer and early promoter
   6763..6779    +  misc_feature   MCS (fragment): pBluescript multiple cloning site
   6828..6844    -  protein_bind   lac operator: The lac repressor binds to the lac operator to inhibit transcription in E. coli. This inhibition can be relieved by adding lactose or isopropyl-β-D-thiogalactopyranoside (IPTG). lac repressor encoded by lacI
   6852..6882    -  promoter       lac promoter: promoter for the E. coli lac operon
   6897..6918    -  protein_bind   CAP binding site: CAP binding activates transcription in the presence of cAMP. E. coli catabolite activator protein
   6931..7023    -  CDS            lacI (fragment): lac repressor; lacI; The lac repressor binds to the lac operator to inhibit transcription in E. coli. This inhibition can be relieved by adding lactose or isopropyl-β-D-thiogalactopyranoside (IPTG).
   7206..7794    -  rep_origin     ori: high-copy-number ColE1/pMB1/pBR322/pUC origin of replication
   7965..8825    -  CDS            AmpR: β-lactamase; bla; confers resistance to ampicillin, carbenicillin, and related antibiotics
   8826..8930    -  promoter       AmpR promoter: bla
   9001..12      -  misc_feature   bom (fragment) (across the origin): basis of mobility region from pBR322
>Addgene plasmid #223112 | pCMV-T7-ABE8e-SpCas9(KWRQLC)-P2A-EGFP (RAS3467) | addgene full sequence | sequence record 447635 | Addgene NGS Result
TTAAGCCAGTATCTGCTCCCTGCTTGTGTGTTGGAGGTCGCTGAGTAGTGCGCGAGCAAAATTTAAGCTA
CAACAAGGCAAGGCTTGACCGACAATTGCATGAAGAATCTGCTTAGGGTTAGGCGTTTTGCGCTGCTTCG
CGATGTACGGGCCAGATATACGCGTTGACATTGATTATTGACTAGTTATTAATAGTAATCAATTACGGGG
TCATTAGTTCATAGCCCATATATGGAGTTCCGCGTTACATAACTTACGGTAAATGGCCCGCCTGGCTGAC
CGCCCAACGACCCCCGCCCATTGACGTCAATAATGACGTATGTTCCCATAGTAACGCCAATAGGGACTTT
CCATTGACGTCAATGGGTGGAGTATTTACGGTAAACTGCCCACTTGGCAGTACATCAAGTGTATCATATG
CCAAGTACGCCCCCTATTGACGTCAATGACGGTAAATGGCCCGCCTGGCATTATGCCCAGTACATGACCT
TATGGGACTTTCCTACTTGGCAGTACATCTACGTATTAGTCATCGCTATTACCATGGTGATGCGGTTTTG
GCAGTACATCAATGGGCGTGGATAGCGGTTTGACTCACGGGGATTTCCAAGTCTCCACCCCATTGACGTC
AATGGGAGTTTGTTTTGGCACCAAAATCAACGGGACTTTCCAAAATGTCGTAACAACTCCGCCCCATTGA
CGCAAATGGGCGGTAGGCGTGTACGGTGGGAGGTCTATATAAGCAGAGCTGGTTTAGTGAACCGTCAGAT
CCGCTAGAGATCCGCGGCCGCTAATACGACTCACTATAGGGAGAGCCGCCACCATGAAACGGACAGCCGA
CGGAAGCGAGTTCGAGTCACCAAAGAAGAAGCGGAAAGTCTCTGAGGTGGAGTTTTCCCACGAGTACTGG
ATGAGACATGCCCTGACCCTGGCCAAGAGGGCACGCGATGAGAGGGAGGTGCCTGTGGGAGCCGTGCTGG
TGCTGAACAATAGAGTGATCGGCGAGGGCTGGAACAGAGCCATCGGCCTGCACGACCCAACAGCCCATGC
CGAAATTATGGCCCTGAGACAGGGCGGCCTGGTCATGCAGAACTACAGACTGATTGACGCCACCCTGTAC
GTGACATTCGAGCCTTGCGTGATGTGCGCCGGCGCCATGATCCACTCTAGGATCGGCCGCGTGGTGTTTG
GCGTGAGGAACAGCAAAAGAGGCGCCGCAGGCTCCCTGATGAACGTGCTGAACTACCCCGGCATGAATCA
CCGCGTCGAAATTACCGAGGGAATCCTGGCAGATGAATGTGCCGCCCTGCTGTGCGATTTCTACCGGATG
CCTAGACAGGTGTTCAATGCTCAGAAGAAGGCCCAGAGCTCCATCAACTCCGGAGGATCTAGCGGAGGCT
CCTCTGGCTCTGAGACACCTGGCACAAGCGAGAGCGCAACACCTGAAAGCAGCGGGGGCAGCAGCGGGGG
GTCAGACAAGAAGTACAGCATCGGCCTGGCCATCGGCACCAACTCTGTGGGCTGGGCCGTGATCACCGAC
GAGTACAAGGTGCCCAGCAAGAAATTCAAGGTGCTGGGCAACACCGACCGGCACAGCATCAAGAAGAACC
TGATCGGAGCCCTGCTGTTCGACAGCGGCGAAACAGCCGAGGCCACCCGGCTGAAGAGAACCGCCAGAAG
AAGATACACCAGACGGAAGAACCGGATCTGCTATCTGCAAGAGATCTTCAGCAACGAGATGGCCAAGGTG
GACGACAGCTTCTTCCACAGACTGGAAGAGTCCTTCCTGGTGGAAGAGGATAAGAAGCACGAGCGGCACC
CCATCTTCGGCAACATCGTGGACGAGGTGGCCTACCACGAGAAGTACCCCACCATCTACCACCTGAGAAA
GAAACTGGTGGACAGCACCGACAAGGCCGACCTGCGGCTGATCTATCTGGCCCTGGCCCACATGATCAAG
TTCCGGGGCCACTTCCTGATCGAGGGCGACCTGAACCCCGACAACAGCGACGTGGACAAGCTGTTCATCC
AGCTGGTGCAGACCTACAACCAGCTGTTCGAGGAAAACCCCATCAACGCCAGCGGCGTGGACGCCAAGGC
CATCCTGTCTGCCAGACTGAGCAAGAGCAGACGGCTGGAAAATCTGATCGCCCAGCTGCCCGGCGAGAAG
AAGAATGGCCTGTTCGGAAACCTGATTGCCCTGAGCCTGGGCCTGACCCCCAACTTCAAGAGCAACTTCG
ACCTGGCCGAGGATGCCAAACTGCAGCTGAGCAAGGACACCTACGACGACGACCTGGACAACCTGCTGGC
CCAGATCGGCGACCAGTACGCCGACCTGTTTCTGGCCGCCAAGAACCTGTCCGACGCCATCCTGCTGAGC
GACATCCTGAGAGTGAACACCGAGATCACCAAGGCCCCCCTGAGCGCCTCTATGATCAAGAGATACGACG
AGCACCACCAGGACCTGACCCTGCTGAAAGCTCTCGTGCGGCAGCAGCTGCCTGAGAAGTACAAAGAGAT
TTTCTTCGACCAGAGCAAGAACGGCTACGCCGGCTACATTGACGGCGGAGCCAGCCAGGAAGAGTTCTAC
AAGTTCATCAAGCCCATCCTGGAAAAGATGGACGGCACCGAGGAACTGCTCGTGAAGCTGAACAGAGAGG
ACCTGCTGCGGAAGCAGCGGACCTTCGACAACGGCAGCATCCCCCACCAGATCCACCTGGGAGAGCTGCA
CGCCATTCTGCGGCGGCAGGAAGATTTTTACCCATTCCTGAAGGACAACCGGGAAAAGATCGAGAAGATC
CTGACCTTCCGCATCCCCTACTACGTGGGCCCTCTGGCCAGGGGAAACAGCAGATTCGCCTGGATGACCA
GAAAGAGCGAGGAAACCATCACCCCCTGGAACTTCGAGGAAGTGGTGGACAAGGGCGCTTCCGCCCAGAG
CTTCATCGAGCGGATGACCAACTTCGATAAGAACCTGCCCAACGAGAAGGTGCTGCCCAAGCACAGCCTG
CTGTACGAGTACTTCACCGTGTATAACGAGCTGACCAAAGTGAAATACGTGACCGAGGGAATGAGAAAGC
CCGCCTTCCTGAGCGGCGAGCAGAAAAAGGCCATCGTGGACCTGCTGTTCAAGACCAACCGGAAAGTGAC
CGTGAAGCAGCTGAAAGAGGACTACTTCAAGAAAATCGAGTGCTTCGACTCCGTGGAAATCTCCGGCGTG
GAAGATCGGTTCAACGCCTCCCTGGGCACATACCACGATCTGCTGAAAATTATCAAGGACAAGGACTTCC
TGGACAATGAGGAAAACGAGGACATTCTGGAAGATATCGTGCTGACCCTGACACTGTTTGAGGACAGAGA
GATGATCGAGGAACGGCTGAAAACCTATGCCCACCTGTTCGACGACAAAGTGATGAAGCAGCTGAAGCGG
CGGAGATACACCGGCTGGGGCAGGCTGAGCCGGAAGCTGATCAACGGCATCCGGGACAAGCAGTCCGGCA
AGACAATCCTGGATTTCCTGAAGTCCGACGGCTTCGCCAACAGAAACTTCATGCAGCTGATCCACGACGA
CAGCCTGACCTTTAAAGAGGACATCCAGAAAGCCCAGGTGTCCGGCCAGGGCGATAGCCTGCACGAGCAC
ATTGCCAATCTGGCCGGCAGCCCCGCCATTAAGAAGGGCATCCTGCAGACAGTGAAGGTGGTGGACGAGC
TCGTGAAAGTGATGGGCCGGCACAAGCCCGAGAACATCGTGATCGAAATGGCCAGAGAGAACCAGACCAC
CCAGAAGGGACAGAAGAACAGCCGCGAGAGAATGAAGCGGATCGAAGAGGGCATCAAAGAGCTGGGCAGC
CAGATCCTGAAAGAACACCCCGTGGAAAACACCCAGCTGCAGAACGAGAAGCTGTACCTGTACTACCTGC
AGAATGGGCGGGATATGTACGTGGACCAGGAACTGGACATCAACCGGCTGTCCGACTACGATGTGGACCA
TATCGTGCCTCAGAGCTTTCTGAAGGACGACTCCATCGACAACAAGGTGCTGACCAGAAGCGACAAGAAC
CGGGGCAAGAGCGACAACGTGCCCTCCGAAGAGGTCGTGAAGAAGATGAAGAACTACTGGCGGCAGCTGC
TGAACGCCAAGCTGATTACCCAGAGAAAGTTCGACAATCTGACCAAGGCCGAGAGAGGCGGCCTGAGCGA
ACTGGATAAGGCCGGCTTCATCAAGAGACAGCTGGTGGAAACCCGGCAGATCACAAAGCACGTGGCACAG
ATCCTGGACTCCCGGATGAACACTAAGTACGACGAGAATGACAAGCTGATCCGGGAAGTGAAAGTGATCA
CCCTGAAGTCCAAGCTGGTGTCCGATTTCCGGAAGGATTTCCAGTTTTACAAAGTGCGCGAGATCAACAA
CTACCACCACGCCCACGACGCCTACCTGAACGCCGTCGTGGGAACCGCCCTGATCAAAAAGTACCCTAAG
CTGGAAAGCGAGTTCGTGTACGGCGACTACAAGGTGTACGACGTGCGGAAGATGATCGCCAAGAGCGAGC
AGGAAATCGGCAAGGCTACCGCCAAGTACTTCTTCTACAGCAACATCATGAACTTTTTCAAGACCGAGAT
TACCCTGGCCAACGGCGAGATCCGGAAGCGGCCTCTGATCGAGACAAACGGCGAAACCGGGGAGATCGTG
TGGGATAAGGGCCGGGATTTTGCCACCGTGCGGAAAGTGCTGAGCATGCCCCAAGTGAATATCGTGAAAA
AGACCGAGGTGCAGACAGGCGGCTTCAGCAAAGAGTCTATCCTGCCCAAGAGGAACAGCGATAAGCTGAT
CGCCAGAAAGAAGGACTGGGACCCTAAGAAGTACGGCGGCTTCAAGTGGCCCACCGTGGCCTATTCTGTG
CTGGTGGTGGCCAAAGTGGAAAAGGGCAAGTCCAAGAAACTGAAGAGTGTGAAAGAGCTGCTGGGGATCA
CCATCATGGAAAGAAGCAGCTTCGAGAAGAATCCCATCGACTTTCTGGAAGCCAAGGGCTACAAAGAAGT
GAAAAAGGACCTGATCATCAAGCTGCCTAAGTACTCCCTGTTCGAGCTGGAAAACGGCCGGAAGAGAATG
CTGGCCTCTGCCAGACAGCTGCAGAAGGGAAACGAACTGGCCCTGCCCTCCAAATATGTGAACTTCCTGT
ACCTGGCCAGCCACTATGAGAAGCTGAAGGGCTCCCCCGAGGATAATGAGCAGAAACAGCTGTTTGTGGA
ACAGCACAAGCACTACCTGGACGAGATCATCGAGCAGATCAGCGAGTTCTCCAAGAGAGTGATCCTGGCC
GACGCTAATCTGGACAAAGTGCTGTCCGCCTACAACAAGCACCGGGATAAGCCCATCAGAGAGCAGGCCG
AGAATATCATCCACCTGTTTACCCTGACCAATCTGGGAGCCCCTGCCGCCTTCAAGTACTTTGACACCAC
CATCGACCGGAAGCTGTACTGCAGCACCAAAGAGGTGCTGGACGCCACCCTGATCCACCAGAGCATCACC
GGCCTGTACGAGACACGGATCGACCTGTCTCAGCTGGGAGGTGACTCTGGCGGCTCAAAAAGAACCGCCG
ACGGCAGCGAATTCGAGCCCAAGAAGAAGAGGAAAGTCGGAAGCGGAGCTACTAACTTCAGCCTGCTGAA
GCAGGCTGGAGACGTGGAGGAGAACCCTGGACCTATGGTGAGCAAGGGCGAGGAGCTGTTCACCGGGGTG
GTGCCCATCCTGGTCGAGCTGGACGGCGACGTAAACGGCCACAAGTTCAGCGTGTCCGGCGAGGGCGAGG
GCGATGCCACCTACGGCAAGCTGACCCTGAAGTTCATCTGCACCACCGGCAAGCTGCCCGTGCCCTGGCC
CACCCTCGTGACCACCCTGACCTATGGAGTGCAGTGCTTCAGCCGCTACCCCGACCACATGAAGCAGCAC
GACTTCTTCAAGTCCGCCATGCCCGAAGGCTACGTCCAGGAGCGCACCATCTTCTTCAAGGACGACGGCA
ACTACAAGACCCGCGCCGAGGTGAAGTTCGAGGGCGACACCCTGGTGAACCGCATCGAGCTGAAGGGCAT
CGACTTCAAGGAGGACGGCAACATCCTGGGGCACAAGCTGGAGTACAACTACAACAGCCACAACGTCTAT
ATCATGGCCGACAAGCAGAAGAACGGCATCAAGGTGAACTTCAAGATCCGCCACAACATCGAGGACGGCA
GCGTGCAGCTCGCCGACCACTACCAGCAGAACACCCCCATCGGCGACGGCCCCGTGCTGCTGCCCGACAA
CCACTACCTGAGCACCCAGTCCGCCCTGAGCAAAGACCCCAACGAGAAGCGCGATCACATGGTCCTGCTG
GAGTTCGTGACCGCCGCCGGGATCACTCTCGGCATGGACGAGCTGTACAAGTCTGGTGGTTCTCCCAAGA
AGAAGAGGAAAGTCTAACCGGTCATCATCACCATCACCATTGAGTTTAAACCCGCTGATCAGCCTCGACT
GTGCCTTCTAGTTGCCAGCCATCTGTTGTTTGCCCCTCCCCCGTGCCTTCCTTGACCCTGGAAGGTGCCA
CTCCCACTGTCCTTTCCTAATAAAATGAGGAAATTGCATCGCATTGTCTGAGTAGGTGTCATTCTATTCT
GGGGGGTGGGGTGGGGCAGGACAGCAAGGGGGAGGATTGGGAAGACAATAGCAGGCATGCTGGGGATGCG
GTGGGCTCTATGGCTTCTGAGGCGGAAAGAACCAGCTGGGGCTCGATACCGTCGACCTCTAGCTAGAGCT
TGGCGTAATCATGGTCATAGCTGTTTCCTGTGTGAAATTGTTATCCGCTCACAATTCCACACAACATACG
AGCCGGAAGCATAAAGTGTAAAGCCTAGGGTGCCTAATGAGTGAGCTAACTCACATTAATTGCGTTGCGC
TCACTGCCCGCTTTCCAGTCGGGAAACCTGTCGTGCCAGCTGCATTAATGAATCGGCCAACGCGCGGGGA
GAGGCGGTTTGCGTATTGGGCGCTCTTCCGCTTCCTCGCTCACTGACTCGCTGCGCTCGGTCGTTCGGCT
GCGGCGAGCGGTATCAGCTCACTCAAAGGCGGTAATACGGTTATCCACAGAATCAGGGGATAACGCAGGA
AAGAACATGTGAGCAAAAGGCCAGCAAAAGGCCAGGAACCGTAAAAAGGCCGCGTTGCTGGCGTTTTTCC
ATAGGCTCCGCCCCCCTGACGAGCATCACAAAAATCGACGCTCAAGTCAGAGGTGGCGAAACCCGACAGG
ACTATAAAGATACCAGGCGTTTCCCCCTGGAAGCTCCCTCGTGCGCTCTCCTGTTCCGACCCTGCCGCTT
ACCGGATACCTGTCCGCCTTTCTCCCTTCGGGAAGCGTGGCGCTTTCTCATAGCTCACGCTGTAGGTATC
TCAGTTCGGTGTAGGTCGTTCGCTCCAAGCTGGGCTGTGTGCACGAACCCCCCGTTCAGCCCGACCGCTG
CGCCTTATCCGGTAACTATCGTCTTGAGTCCAACCCGGTAAGACACGACTTATCGCCACTGGCAGCAGCC
ACTGGTAACAGGATTAGCAGAGCGAGGTATGTAGGCGGTGCTACAGAGTTCTTGAAGTGGTGGCCTAACT
ACGGCTACACTAGAAGAACAGTATTTGGTATCTGCGCTCTGCTGAAGCCAGTTACCTTCGGAAAAAGAGT
TGGTAGCTCTTGATCCGGCAAACAAACCACCGCTGGTAGCGGTGGTTTTTTTGTTTGCAAGCAGCAGATT
ACGCGCAGAAAAAAAGGATCTCAAGAAGATCCTTTGATCTTTTCTACGGGGTCTGACACTCAGTGGAACG
AAAACTCACGTTAAGGGATTTTGGTCATGAGATTATCAAAAAGGATCTTCACCTAGATCCTTTTAAATTA
AAAATGAAGTTTTAAATCAATCTAAAGTATATATGAGTAAACTTGGTCTGACAGTTACCAATGCTTAATC
AGTGAGGCACCTATCTCAGCGATCTGTCTATTTCGTTCATCCATAGTTGCCTGACTCCCCGTCGTGTAGA
TAACTACGATACGGGAGGGCTTACCATCTGGCCCCAGTGCTGCAATGATACCGCGAGACCCACGCTCACC
GGCTCCAGATTTATCAGCAATAAACCAGCCAGCCGGAAGGGCCGAGCGCAGAAGTGGTCCTGCAACTTTA
TCCGCCTCCATCCAGTCTATTAATTGTTGCCGGGAAGCTAGAGTAAGTAGTTCGCCAGTTAATAGTTTGC
GCAACGTTGTTGCCATTGCTACAGGCATCGTGGTGTCACGCTCGTCGTTTGGTATGGCTTCATTCAGCTC
CGGTTCCCAACGATCAAGGCGAGTTACATGATCCCCCATGTTGTGCAAAAAAGCGGTTAGCTCCTTCGGT
CCTCCGATCGTTGTCAGAAGTAAGTTGGCCGCAGTGTTATCACTCATGGTTATGGCAGCACTGCATAATT
CTCTTACTGTCATGCCATCCGTAAGATGCTTTTCTGTGACTGGTGAGTACTCAACCAAGTCATTCTGAGA
ATAGTGTATGCGGCGACCGAGTTGCTCTTGCCCGGCGTCAATACGGGATAATACCGCGCCACATAGCAGA
ACTTTAAAAGTGCTCATCATTGGAAAACGTTCTTCGGGGCGAAAACTCTCAAGGATCTTACCGCTGTTGA
GATCCAGTTCGATGTAACCCACTCGTGCACCCAACTGATCTTCAGCATCTTTTACTTTCACCAGCGTTTC
TGGGTGAGCAAAAACAGGAAGGCAAAATGCCGCAAAAAAGGGAATAAGGGCGACACGGAAATGTTGAATA
CTCATACTCTTCCTTTTTCAATATTATTGAAGCATTTATCAGGGTTATTGTCTCATGAGCGGATACATAT
TTGAATGTATTTAGAAAAATAAACAAATAGGGGTTCCGCGCACATTTCCCCGAAAAGTGCCACCTGACGT
CGACGGATCGGGAGATCGATCTCCCGATCCCCTAGGGTCGACTCTCAGTACAATCTGCTCTGATGCCGCA
TAG
